Addgene plasmid #124633: B4GALT1-Dox
Purpose: Doxycycline-inducible B4GALT1 expression in mammalian cells
Depositing lab: Ron Weiss. Depositing organization: Massachusetts Institute of Technology. Publication: Small-molecule control of antibody N-glycosylation in engineered mammalian cells. Chang MM, Gaidukov L, Jung G, Tseng WA, Scarcelli JJ, Cornell R, Marshall JK, Lyles JL, Sakorafas P, Chu AA, Cote K, Tzvetkova B, Dolatshahi S, Sumit M, Mulukutla BC, Lauffenburger DA, Figueroa B Jr, Summers NM, Lu TK, Weiss R. Nat Chem Biol. 2019 May 20. pii: 10.1038/s41589-019-0288-4. doi: 10.1038/s41589-019-0288-4. PubMed 31110306.
Backbone
  Vector backbone: pJAZZ
  Backbone manufacturer: Lucigen
  Vector type: Mammalian Expression
Growth in bacteria
  Bacterial resistance: Ampicillin and Kanamycin, 100 & 50 μg/mL
  Growth temperature: 30°C
  Growth strain: NEB Stable
  Copy number: Unknown
Gene/Insert 1
  Gene/Insert name: Beta-(1,4)-Galactosyltransferase 1 (alt name: b4GALT1)
  Species: Cricetulus griseus
  Insert size (bp): 1182
  Promoter: TRE-tight
  Cloning method: Gibson Cloning
  Sequencing primers: 5′ GGCACAGTCAATGAAGTTTGAAAACCAATAAGAGCTCGGTAAACC; 3′ GGATCTTAAAAACATTATACAATACTACAAGCATAAAAACGCACC
Gene/Insert 2
  Gene/Insert name: Tetracycline repressor A3 mutant (alt name: rtTA3)
  Insert size (bp): 708
  Promoter: hEF1a
  Cloning method: Gibson Cloning
  Sequencing primers: 5′ GGTGCGTTTTTATGCTTGTAGTATTGTATAATGTTTTTAAGATCC; 3′ GGCGTATAAAACATCTGGATAAGACGAGAGATTGGGTATTAGACC
Gene/Insert 3
  Gene/Insert name: TagFP635 (alt name: mKate)
  Insert size (bp): 713
  Promoter: hEF1a
  Cloning method: Gibson Cloning
  Sequencing primers: 5′ GGTCTAATACCCAATCTCTCGTCTTATCCAGATGTTTTATACGCC; 3′ GGTGAATTCCCTTATGTGAGTGTAAAAGGCAGGCGAGTTTGTCCC
Terms and licenses: Academic/Nonprofit Terms; Industry Terms: Not Available to Industry
How to cite: B4GALT1-Dox was a gift from Ron Weiss (Addgene plasmid # 124633 ; http://n2t.net/addgene:124633 ; RRID:Addgene_124633)
