[The description below was written by a language model from this plasmid's Addgene catalogue record and pLannotate feature annotations shown in this document.]
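Description:
B4GALT1-Dox is a multi-unit mammalian expression plasmid of about 16.7 kb, catalogued on the pJAZZ backbone and built by Gibson assembly of separate transcription units. The annotated sequence shows a high-copy ColE1/pUC-type origin, an f1 origin, and both AmpR and KanR cassettes, which matches the recorded dual ampicillin and kanamycin selection in bacteria. The feature table does not annotate any pJAZZ-specific elements, so the backbone designation rests on the catalogue entry alone.

The payload is a self-contained Tet-On circuit in three tandem, same-orientation units. Each unit is flanked by residual Gateway attB4/attB1/attB2 sites and ends in a rabbit β-globin polyadenylation signal. The first unit puts the Chinese hamster (Cricetulus griseus) β-1,4-galactosyltransferase 1 coding sequence under the TRE-tight promoter, which combines tet operator repeats with a minimal CMV promoter. The second expresses the reverse tetracycline transactivator rtTA3 constitutively from the human EF-1α promoter with its intron A. In the presence of doxycycline, rtTA3 binds TRE-tight and switches on B4GALT1. The third unit uses the same EF-1α promoter to drive the far-red fluorescent protein mKate (TagFP635, annotated by similarity as TagRFP), a constitutive marker for cells carrying the construct.

The table also shows a puromycin resistance gene with a β-globin poly(A) signal but no annotated promoter. It further lists splice acceptor sites and a segment matching the AAVS1 right homology arm. These suggest a design for integration into a genomic site, but the record does not describe this. The stated use is doxycycline-inducible B4GALT1 expression in mammalian cells, and the associated publication concerns small-molecule control of antibody N-glycosylation.
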