Features (pLannotate 1.2.2; 52 found; start..end, strand, type, name):
      1..21      +  protein_bind   attB4: mutant version of attB; core recombination site for the Gateway® BP reaction BP Clonase™
     57..335     +  promoter       tight TRE promoter (fragment): Tet-responsive promoter PTight, consisting of seven tet operator sequences followed by the minimal CMV promoter
    353..373     +  protein_bind   attB1: mutant version of attB; core recombination site for the Gateway® BP reaction BP Clonase™
    386..1564    +  CDS            B4galt1: B4GT1_MOUSE - Also known as Ggtb, Ggtb2. Experimental evidence at protein level: Swiss-Prot protein existence level 1. [Processed beta-1,4-galactosyltransferase 1]: The cell surface form functions as a recognition molecule during a variety of cell to cell and cell to matrix interactions, as those occurring during development and egg fertilization, by binding to specific oligosaccharide ligands on opposing cells or in the extracellular matrix. The secreted form is responsible for the synthesis of complex- type to N-linked oligosaccharides in many glycoproteins as well as the carbohydrate moieti
   1569..1593    -  protein_bind   attB2: mutant version of attB; recombination site for the Gateway® BP reaction BP Clonase™
   1597..1677    +  CDS            HBB (fragment): HBB_PONPY - Experimental evidence at transcript level: Swiss-Prot protein existence level 2. Involved in oxygen transport from the lung to the various peripheral tissues. From Pongo pygmaeus (Bornean orangutan).
   1748..1803    +  polyA_signal   β-globin poly(A) signal: rabbit β-globin polyadenylation signal (Gil and Proudfoot, 1987)
   2186..2208    -  protein_bind   lac operator (fragment): The lac repressor binds to the lac operator to inhibit transcription in E. coli. This inhibition can be relieved by adding lactose or isopropyl-β-D-thiogalactopyranoside (IPTG). lac repressor encoded by lacI
   2212..2242    -  promoter       lac promoter: promoter for the E. coli lac operon
   2257..2278    -  protein_bind   CAP binding site: CAP binding activates transcription in the presence of cAMP. E. coli catabolite activator protein
   2291..2330    -  CDS            lacI (fragment): lac repressor; lacI; The lac repressor binds to the lac operator to inhibit transcription in E. coli. This inhibition can be relieved by adding lactose or isopropyl-β-D-thiogalactopyranoside (IPTG).
   2402..2427    +  misc_feature   SA: splice acceptor site
   3099..3119    +  protein_bind   attB4: mutant version of attB; core recombination site for the Gateway® BP reaction BP Clonase™
   3187..3398    +  promoter       EF-1α core promoter: core promoter for human elongation factor EF-1α
   3399..4337    +  intron         EF-1α intron A: intron upstream of the start codon of human EF-1α
   4363..4383    +  protein_bind   attB1: mutant version of attB; core recombination site for the Gateway® BP reaction BP Clonase™
   4396..5103    +  CDS            rtTA3: reverse tetracycline transactivator 3 activates expression from Tet-responsive promoters in the presence of doxycycline
   5106..5130    -  protein_bind   attB2: mutant version of attB; recombination site for the Gateway® BP reaction BP Clonase™
   5134..5214    +  CDS            HBB (fragment): HBB_PONPY - Experimental evidence at transcript level: Swiss-Prot protein existence level 2. Involved in oxygen transport from the lung to the various peripheral tissues. From Pongo pygmaeus (Bornean orangutan).
   5285..5340    +  polyA_signal   β-globin poly(A) signal: rabbit β-globin polyadenylation signal (Gil and Proudfoot, 1987)
   5723..5745    -  protein_bind   lac operator (fragment): The lac repressor binds to the lac operator to inhibit transcription in E. coli. This inhibition can be relieved by adding lactose or isopropyl-β-D-thiogalactopyranoside (IPTG). lac repressor encoded by lacI
   5749..5779    -  promoter       lac promoter: promoter for the E. coli lac operon
   5794..5815    -  protein_bind   CAP binding site: CAP binding activates transcription in the presence of cAMP. E. coli catabolite activator protein
   5828..5867    -  CDS            lacI (fragment): lac repressor; lacI; The lac repressor binds to the lac operator to inhibit transcription in E. coli. This inhibition can be relieved by adding lactose or isopropyl-β-D-thiogalactopyranoside (IPTG).
   5939..5964    +  misc_feature   SA: splice acceptor site
   6636..6656    +  protein_bind   attB4: mutant version of attB; core recombination site for the Gateway® BP reaction BP Clonase™
   6700..6911    +  promoter       EF-1α core promoter: core promoter for human elongation factor EF-1α
   6912..7850    +  intron         EF-1α intron A: intron upstream of the start codon of human EF-1α
   7877..7897    +  protein_bind   attB1: mutant version of attB; core recombination site for the Gateway® BP reaction BP Clonase™
   7907..8620    +  CDS            TagRFP: monomeric derivative of red fluorescent protein from Entacmaea quadricolor (Merzlyak et al., 2007) mammalian codon-optimized
   8624..8648    -  protein_bind   attB2: mutant version of attB; recombination site for the Gateway® BP reaction BP Clonase™
   8652..8732    +  CDS            HBB (fragment): HBB_PONPY - Experimental evidence at transcript level: Swiss-Prot protein existence level 2. Involved in oxygen transport from the lung to the various peripheral tissues. From Pongo pygmaeus (Bornean orangutan).
   8803..8858    +  polyA_signal   β-globin poly(A) signal: rabbit β-globin polyadenylation signal (Gil and Proudfoot, 1987)
   9241..9263    -  protein_bind   lac operator (fragment): The lac repressor binds to the lac operator to inhibit transcription in E. coli. This inhibition can be relieved by adding lactose or isopropyl-β-D-thiogalactopyranoside (IPTG). lac repressor encoded by lacI
   9267..9297    -  promoter       lac promoter: promoter for the E. coli lac operon
   9312..9333    -  protein_bind   CAP binding site: CAP binding activates transcription in the presence of cAMP. E. coli catabolite activator protein
   9346..9385    -  CDS            lacI (fragment): lac repressor; lacI; The lac repressor binds to the lac operator to inhibit transcription in E. coli. This inhibition can be relieved by adding lactose or isopropyl-β-D-thiogalactopyranoside (IPTG).
  10167..11003   +  misc_feature   HA-R: right homology arm from the adeno-associated virus integration site (AAVS1) within intron 1 of the human PPP1R12C gene
  11124..11933   +  CDS            KanR: aminoglycoside phosphotransferase; aph(3')-Ia; confers resistance to kanamycin in bacteria or G418 (Geneticin®) in eukaryotes
  12186..12774   -  rep_origin     ori: high-copy-number ColE1/pMB1/pBR322/pUC origin of replication
  12945..13805   -  CDS            AmpR: β-lactamase; bla; confers resistance to ampicillin, carbenicillin, and related antibiotics
  13806..13910   -  promoter       AmpR promoter: bla
  13963..14391   -  rep_origin     f1 ori (sequence partly withheld): f1 bacteriophage origin of replication; arrow indicates direction of (+) strand synthesis
  14396..14551   -  CDS            lacZα (fragment): LacZα fragment of β-galactosidase; lacZ fragment
  14559..14577   +  promoter       T7 promoter: promoter for bacteriophage T7 RNA polymerase
  14623..14643   +  protein_bind   attB4: mutant version of attB; core recombination site for the Gateway® BP reaction BP Clonase™
  14709..14729   +  protein_bind   attB1: mutant version of attB; core recombination site for the Gateway® BP reaction BP Clonase™
  14748..15347   +  CDS            PuroR: puromycin N-acetyltransferase; pac from Streptomyces alboniger; confers resistance to puromycin
  15349..15373   -  protein_bind   attB2: mutant version of attB; recombination site for the Gateway® BP reaction BP Clonase™
  15377..15457   +  CDS            HBB (fragment): HBB_PONPY - Experimental evidence at transcript level: Swiss-Prot protein existence level 2. Involved in oxygen transport from the lung to the various peripheral tissues. From Pongo pygmaeus (Bornean orangutan).
  15528..15583   +  polyA_signal   β-globin poly(A) signal: rabbit β-globin polyadenylation signal (Gil and Proudfoot, 1987)
  16013..16038   +  misc_feature   SA: splice acceptor site
>Addgene plasmid #124633 | B4GALT1-Dox | addgene full sequence | sequence record 248076 | Addgene NGS Result
CAACTTTGTATAGAAAAGTTGGCTCCGAATTCGCCCTTCAGGTCCGAGGTTCTAGACGAGTTTACTCCCT
ATCAGTGATAGAGAACGATGTCGAGTTTACTCCCTATCAGTGATAGAGAACGTATGTCGAGTTTACTCCC
TATCAGTGATAGAGAACGTATGTCGAGTTTACTCCCTATCAGTGATAGAGAACGTATGTCGAGTTTATCC
CTATCAGTGATAGAGAACGTATGTCGAGTTTACTCCCTATCAGTGATAGAGAACGTATGTCGAGGTAGGC
GTGTACGGTGGGAGGCCTATATAAGCAGAGCTCGTTTAGTGAACCGTCAGATCGCAAAGGGCGAATTCGA
CCCAAGTTTGTACAAAAAAGCAGGCTGATGCCACCATGAGGTTTCTGAGGCCGGTCCTGGGCGGCAGCGC
CGCGATGCCGGGCGCGACCCTGCAGCGGGCCTGCCGCCTGCTCGTGGCCGTCTGCGCGCTGCACCTCGGC
GTCACCCTGGTCTATTACCTCTCGGGCCGCGACCTGAGCCGCCTGCCTCAGCTAGTCGGGGTTTCCTCTA
CACTTCGGAGCGGCACGATCGGCGCCACCGCCAACAAGCAGCCCCCCGGCGCGCGGCCGCCGCCTCCTGT
GGGAGTCTCCTCGAAGCCTCGCCCGGGTCCCGACTCCAGCCCTGGTACGGCTTTTGACCCCGGCCTGAAG
AGCAACTGGACTTCGGTCCTAGTGCCCCCTACCACTGCACTGTTGACGCTGCCCGCTTGCCCCGAGGAGT
CCCCGCTGCTCGTTGGCCCCATGGTGATTGACTTTAATATTGCTGTGGACCTGGAGCTTTTGGCAAAGAA
GAACCCAGAGATAAAGATGGGCGGTCGTTATTCCCCCAAGGACTGTATTTCTCCTCACAAGGTGGCCATC
ATTATCCCATTTCGCAACCGGCAGGAGCACCTCAAATATTGGCTGTATTATTTGCATCCGGTCCTACAGC
GCCAGCAACTGGACTATGGTATCTACGTCATCAACCAGGCTGGAGACACCATGTTCAATCGAGCTAAGCT
TCTCAACATAGGCTTCCAAGAGGCCTTGAAGGACCATGACTACAACTGCTTTGTGTTCAGTGATGTGGAC
CTTATTCCAATGGACGACCATAATGCCTACAGGTGTTTTTCACAGCCCCGGCACATTTCTGTTGCAATGG
ACAAGTTTGGGTTTAGCCTGCCTTATGTTCAGTACTTTGGAGGCGTTTCTGCCCTCAGTAAACAACAGTT
TCTTGCCATCAATGGATTTCCTAATAATTATTGGGGCTGGGGAGGAGAAGATGATGACATTTTTAACAGA
ATAGTTCATAAGGGAATGTCTATATCACGCCCAAATGCTGTAGTTGGAAGATGTCGCATGATACGACACT
CAAGAGACAAGAAAAATGAGCCCAATCCTCAGAGGTTTGACCGGATTGCTCACACAAAGGAAACTATGCG
CTTTGATGGTTTGAACTCACTTACCTACCAGGTGTTGAACGTAGAGAGATACCCATTATATACCAAAATC
ACAGTGGACATCGGGACACCAAGATAGTACCCAGCTTTCTTGTACAAAGTGGTACGCGTGAATTCACTCC
TCAGGTGCAGGCTGCCTATCAGAAGGTGGTGGCTGGTGTGGCCAATGCCCTGGCTCACAAATACCACTGA
GATCTTTTTCCCTCTGCCAAAAATTATGGGGACATCATGAAGCCCCTTGAGCATCTGACTTCTGGCTAAT
AAAGGAAATTTATTTTCATTGCAATAGTGTGTTGGAATTTTTTGTGTCTCTCACTCGGAAGGACATATGG
GAGGGCAAATCATTTAAAACATCAGAATGAGTATTTGGTTTAGAGTTTGGCAACATATGCCCATATGCTG
GCTGCCATGAACAAAGGTTGGCTATAAAGAGGTCATCAGTATATGAAACAGCCCCCTGCTGTCCATTCCT
TATTCCATAGAAAAGCCTTGACTTGAGGTTAGATTTTTTTTATATTTTGTTTTGTGTTATTTTTTTCTTT
AACATCCCTAAAATTTTCCTTACATGTTTTACTAGCCAGATTTTTCCTCCTCTCCTGACTACTCCCAGTC
ATAGCTGTCCCTCTTCTCTTATGGAGATCCCTCGACCTGCAGCCCAAGCTTGGCGTAATCATGGTCATAG
CTGTTTCCTGTGTGAAATTGTTATCCGCTCACAATTCCACACAACATACGAGCCGGAAGCATAAAGTGTA
AAGCCTGGGGTGCCTAATGAGTGAGCTAACTCACATTAATTGCGTTGCGCTCACTGCCCGCTTTCCAGTC
GGGAAACCTGTCGTGCCAGCGGATCGACAGTACTAAGCTTGGTGCGTTTTTATGCTTGTAGTATTGTATA
ATGTTTTTAAGATCCAAGCTTCTGACCTCTTCTCTTCCTCCCACAGGGCCTCGAGACAATTGCATCGATG
GTACCAGTGAAAGTCTGCAATGAATTCGAGTTGGCGCGCCTGTCATTCTAAATCTCTCTTTCAGCCTAAA
GCTTTTTCCCCGTATCCCCCCAGGTGTCTGCAGGCTCAAAGAGCAGCGAGAAGCGTTCAGAGGAAAGCGA
TCCCGTGCCACCTTCCCCGTGCCCGGGCTGTCCCCGCACGCTGCCGGCTCGGGGATGCGGGGGGAGCGCC
GGACCGGAGCGGAGCCCCGGGCGGCTCGCTGCTGCCCCCTAGCGGGGGAGGGACGTAATTACATCCCTGG
GGGCTTTGGGAGGGGGCTGTCCCCGTGAGCTCCCAGGCGCGCCTGTCATTCTAAATCTCTCTTTCAGCCT
AAAGCTTTTTCCCCGTATCCCCCCAGGTGTCTGCAGGCTCAAAGAGCAGCGAGAAGCGTTCAGAGGAAAG
CGATCCCGTGCCACCTTCCCCGTGCCCGGGCTGTCCCCGCACGCTGCCGGCTCGGGGATGCGGGGGGAGC
GCCGGACCGGAGCGGAGCCCCGGGCGGCTCGCTGCTGCCCCCTAGCGGGGGAGGGACGTAATTACATCCC
TGGGGGCTTTGGGGGGGGGCTGTCCCCGTGAGCTCCCAGGCGCGCCAACTCGGTACCGTATCGATGTCGA
CGTTAACGCTAGTGATATCAACTTTGTATAGAAAAGTTGGCTCCGAATTCGCCCTTGACAGCAGAGATCC
AGTTTGGTTAATTAATTGGCTCCGGTGCCCGTCAGTGGGCAGAGCGCACATCGCCCACAGTCCCCGAGAA
GTTGTGGGGAGGGGTCGGCAATTGAACCGGTGCCTAGAGAAGGTGGCGCGGGGTAAACTGGGAAAGTGAT
GTCGTGTACTGGCTCCGCCTTTTTCCCGAGGGTGGGGGAGAACCGTATATAAGTGCAGTAGTCGCCGTGA
ACGTTCTTTTTCGCAACGGGTTTGCCGCCAGAACACAGGTAAGTGCCGTGTGTGGTTCCCGCGGGCCTGG
CCTCTTTACGGGTTATGGCCCTTGCGTGCCTTGAATTACTTCCACCTGGCTGCAGTACGTGATTCTTGAT
CCCGAGCTTCGGGTTGGAAGTGGGTGGGAGAGTTCGAGGCCTTGCGCTTAAGGAGCCCCTTCGCCTCGTG
CTTGAGTTGAGGCCTGGCCTGGGCGCTGGGGCCGCCGCGTGCGAATCTGGTGGCACCTTCGCGCCTGTCT
CGCTGCTTTCGATAAGTCTCTAGCCATTTAAAATTTTTGATGACCTGCTGCGACGCTTTTTTTCTGGCAA
GATAGTCTTGTAAATGCGGGCCAAGATCTGCACACTGGTATTTCGGTTTTTGGGGCCGCGGGCGGCGACG
GGGCCCGTGCGTCCCAGCGCACATGTTCGGCGAGGCGGGGCCTGCGAGCGCGGCCACCGAGAATCGGACG
GGGGTAGTCTCAAGCTGGCCGGCCTGCTCTGGTGCCTGGCCTCGCGCCGCCGTGTATCGCCCCGCCCTGG
GCGGCAAGGCTGGCCCGGTCGGCACCAGTTGCGTGAGCGGAAAGATGGCCGCTTCCCGGCCCTGCTGCAG
GGAGCTCAAAATGGAGGACGCGGCGCTCGGGAGAGCGGGCGGGTGAGTCACCCACACAAAGGAAAAGGGC
CTTTCCGTCCTCAGCCGTCGCTTCATGTGACTCCACGGAGTACCGGGCGCCGTCCAGGCACCTCGATTAG
TTCTCGAGCTTTTGGAGTACGTCGTCTTTAGGTTGGGGGGAGGGGTTTTATGCGATGGAGTTTCCCCACA
CTGAGTGGGTGGAGACTGAAGTTAGGCCAGCTTGGCACTTGATGTAATTCTCCTTGGAATTTGCCCTTTT
TGAGTTTGGATCTTGGTTCATTCTCAAGCCTCAGACAGTGGTTCAAAGTTTTTTTCTTCCATTTCAGGTG
GATCCCAAGGGCGAATTCGACCCAAGTTTGTACAAAAAAGCAGGCTGATGCCACCATGTCTAGGCTGGAC
AAGAGCAAAGTCATAAACGGAGCTCTGGAATTACTCAATGGTGTCGGTATCGAAGGCCTGACGACAAGGA
AACTCGCTCAAAAGCTGGGAGTTGAGCAGCCTACCCTGTACTGGCACGTGAAGAACAAGCGGGCCCTGCT
CGATGCCCTGCCAATCGAGATGCTGGACAGGCATCATACCCACTTCTGCCCCCTGGAAGGCGAGTCATGG
CAAGACTTTCTGCGGAACAACGCCAAGTCATACCGCTGTGCTCTCCTCTCACATCGCGACGGGGCTAAAG
TGCATCTCGGCACCCGCCCAACAGAGAAACAGTACGAAACCCTGGAAAATCAGCTCGCGTTCCTGTGTCA
GCAAGGCTTCTCCCTGGAGAACGCACTGTACGCTCTGTCCGCCGTGGGCCACTTTACACTGGGCTGCGTA
TTGGAGGAACAGGAGCATCAAGTAGCAAAAGAGGAAAGAGAGACACCTACCACCGATTCTATGCCCCCAC
TTCTGAGACAAGCAATTGAGCTGTTCGACCGGCAGGGAGCCGAACCTGCCTTCCTTTTCGGCCTGGAACT
AATCATATGTGGCCTGGAGAAACAGCTAAAGTGCGAAAGCGGCGGGCCGACCGACGCCCTTGACGATTTT
GACTTAGACATGCTCCCAGCCGATGCCCTTGACGATTTTGACCTTGACATGCTCCCCGGGTAAATACCCA
GCTTTCTTGTACAAAGTGGTACGCGTGAATTCACTCCTCAGGTGCAGGCTGCCTATCAGAAGGTGGTGGC
TGGTGTGGCCAATGCCCTGGCTCACAAATACCACTGAGATCTTTTTCCCTCTGCCAAAAATTATGGGGAC
ATCATGAAGCCCCTTGAGCATCTGACTTCTGGCTAATAAAGGAAATTTATTTTCATTGCAATAGTGTGTT
GGAATTTTTTGTGTCTCTCACTCGGAAGGACATATGGGAGGGCAAATCATTTAAAACATCAGAATGAGTA
TTTGGTTTAGAGTTTGGCAACATATGCCCATATGCTGGCTGCCATGAACAAAGGTTGGCTATAAAGAGGT
CATCAGTATATGAAACAGCCCCCTGCTGTCCATTCCTTATTCCATAGAAAAGCCTTGACTTGAGGTTAGA
TTTTTTTTATATTTTGTTTTGTGTTATTTTTTTCTTTAACATCCCTAAAATTTTCCTTACATGTTTTACT
AGCCAGATTTTTCCTCCTCTCCTGACTACTCCCAGTCATAGCTGTCCCTCTTCTCTTATGGAGATCCCTC
GACCTGCAGCCCAAGCTTGGCGTAATCATGGTCATAGCTGTTTCCTGTGTGAAATTGTTATCCGCTCACA
ATTCCACACAACATACGAGCCGGAAGCATAAAGTGTAAAGCCTGGGGTGCCTAATGAGTGAGCTAACTCA
CATTAATTGCGTTGCGCTCACTGCCCGCTTTCCAGTCGGGAAACCTGTCGTGCCAGCGGATCGACAGTAC
TAAGCTTGGTCTAATACCCAATCTCTCGTCTTATCCAGATGTTTTATACGCCAAGCTTCTGACCTCTTCT
CTTCCTCCCACAGGGCCTCGAGACAATTGCATCGATGGTACCAGTGAAAGTCTGCAATGAATTCGAGTTG
GCGCGCCTGTCATTCTAAATCTCTCTTTCAGCCTAAAGCTTTTTCCCCGTATCCCCCCAGGTGTCTGCAG
GCTCAAAGAGCAGCGAGAAGCGTTCAGAGGAAAGCGATCCCGTGCCACCTTCCCCGTGCCCGGGCTGTCC
CCGCACGCTGCCGGCTCGGGGATGCGGGGGGAGCGCCGGACCGGAGCGGAGCCCCGGGCGGCTCGCTGCT
GCCCCCTAGCGGGGGAGGGACGTAATTACATCCCTGGGGGCTTTGGGAGGGGGCTGTCCCCGTGAGCTCC
CAGGCGCGCCTGTCATTCTAAATCTCTCTTTCAGCCTAAAGCTTTTTCCCCGTATCCCCCCAGGTGTCTG
CAGGCTCAAAGAGCAGCGAGAAGCGTTCAGAGGAAAGCGATCCCGTGCCACCTTCCCCGTGCCCGGGCTG
TCCCCGCACGCTGCCGGCTCGGGGATGCGGGGGGAGCGCCGGACCGGAGCGGAGCCCCGGGCGGCTCGCT
GCTGCCCCCTAGCGGGGGAGGGACGTAATTACATCCCTGGGGGCTTTGGGGGGGGGCTGTCCCCGTGAGC
TCCCAGGCGCGCCAACTCGGTACCGTATCGATGTCGACGTTAACGCTAGTGATATCAACTTTGTATAGAA
AAGTTGGCTCCGAATTCGCCCTTATTAATTGGCTCCGGTGCCCGTCAGTGGGCAGAGCGCACATCGCCCA
CAGTCCCCGAGAAGTTGTGGGGAGGGGTCGGCAATTGAACCGGTGCCTAGAGAAGGTGGCGCGGGGTAAA
CTGGGAAAGTGATGTCGTGTACTGGCTCCGCCTTTTTCCCGAGGGTGGGGGAGAACCGTATATAAGTGCA
GTAGTCGCCGTGAACGTTCTTTTTCGCAACGGGTTTGCCGCCAGAACACAGGTAAGTGCCGTGTGTGGTT
CCCGCGGGCCTGGCCTCTTTACGGGTTATGGCCCTTGCGTGCCTTGAATTACTTCCACCTGGCTGCAGTA
CGTGATTCTTGATCCCGAGCTTCGGGTTGGAAGTGGGTGGGAGAGTTCGAGGCCTTGCGCTTAAGGAGCC
CCTTCGCCTCGTGCTTGAGTTGAGGCCTGGCCTGGGCGCTGGGGCCGCCGCGTGCGAATCTGGTGGCACC
TTCGCGCCTGTCTCGCTGCTTTCGATAAGTCTCTAGCCATTTAAAATTTTTGATGACCTGCTGCGACGCT
TTTTTTCTGGCAAGATAGTCTTGTAAATGCGGGCCAAGATCTGCACACTGGTATTTCGGTTTTTGGGGCC
GCGGGCGGCGACGGGGCCCGTGCGTCCCAGCGCACATGTTCGGCGAGGCGGGGCCTGCGAGCGCGGCCAC
CGAGAATCGGACGGGGGTAGTCTCAAGCTGGCCGGCCTGCTCTGGTGCCTGGCCTCGCGCCGCCGTGTAT
CGCCCCGCCCTGGGCGGCAAGGCTGGCCCGGTCGGCACCAGTTGCGTGAGCGGAAAGATGGCCGCTTCCC
GGCCCTGCTGCAGGGAGCTCAAAATGGAGGACGCGGCGCTCGGGAGAGCGGGCGGGTGAGTCACCCACAC
AAAGGAAAAGGGCCTTTCCGTCCTCAGCCGTCGCTTCATGTGACTCCACGGAGTACCGGGCGCCGTCCAG
GCACCTCGATTAGTTCTCGAGCTTTTGGAGTACGTCGTCTTTAGGTTGGGGGGAGGGGTTTTATGCGATG
GAGTTTCCCCACACTGAGTGGGTGGAGACTGAAGTTAGGCCAGCTTGGCACTTGATGTAATTCTCCTTGG
AATTTGCCCTTTTTGAGTTTGGATCTTGGTTCATTCTCAAGCCTCAGACAGTGGTTCAAAGTTTTTTTCT
TCCATTTCAGGTGTCGTGAGAAGGGCGAATTCGACCCAAGTTTGTACAAAAAAGCAGGCTGCCACCATGG
TGTCTAAGGGCGAGGAGCTGATTAAGGAGAACATGCACATGAAGCTGTACATGGAGGGCACCGTGAACAA
CCACCACTTCAAGTGCACATCCGAGGGCGAAGGCAAGCCCTACGAGGGCACCCAGACCATGAGAATCAAG
GTGGTCGAGGGCGGCCCTCTCCCCTTCGCCTTCGACATCCTGGCTACCAGCTTCATGTACGGCAGCAAAA
CCTTCATCAACCACACCCAGGGCATCCCCGACTTCTTTAAGCAGTCCTTCCCTGAGGGCTTCACATGGGA
GAGAGTCACCACATACGAAGACGGGGGCGTGCTGACCGCTACCCAGGACACCAGCCTCCAGGACGGCTGC
CTCATCTACAACGTCAAGATCAGAGGGGTGAACTTCCCATCCAACGGCCCTGTGATGCAGAAGAAAACAC
TCGGCTGGGAGGCCTCCACCGAGATGCTGTACCCCGCTGACGGCGGCCTGGAAGGCAGAAGCGACATGGC
CCTGAAGCTCGTGGGCGGGGGCCACCTGATCTGCAACTTGAAGACCACATACAGATCCAAGAAACCCGCT
AAGAACCTCAAGATGCCCGGCGTCTACTATGTGGACAGAAGACTGGAAAGAATCAAGGAGGCCGACAAAG
AGACATACGTCGAGCAGCACGAGGTGGCTGTGGCCAGATACTGCGACCTCCCTAGCAAACTGGGGCACAA
ACTTAATTGATAAACCCAGCTTTCTTGTACAAAGTGGTACGCGTGAATTCACTCCTCAGGTGCAGGCTGC
CTATCAGAAGGTGGTGGCTGGTGTGGCCAATGCCCTGGCTCACAAATACCACTGAGATCTTTTTCCCTCT
GCCAAAAATTATGGGGACATCATGAAGCCCCTTGAGCATCTGACTTCTGGCTAATAAAGGAAATTTATTT
TCATTGCAATAGTGTGTTGGAATTTTTTGTGTCTCTCACTCGGAAGGACATATGGGAGGGCAAATCATTT
AAAACATCAGAATGAGTATTTGGTTTAGAGTTTGGCAACATATGCCCATATGCTGGCTGCCATGAACAAA
GGTTGGCTATAAAGAGGTCATCAGTATATGAAACAGCCCCCTGCTGTCCATTCCTTATTCCATAGAAAAG
CCTTGACTTGAGGTTAGATTTTTTTTATATTTTGTTTTGTGTTATTTTTTTCTTTAACATCCCTAAAATT
TTCCTTACATGTTTTACTAGCCAGATTTTTCCTCCTCTCCTGACTACTCCCAGTCATAGCTGTCCCTCTT
CTCTTATGGAGATCCCTCGACCTGCAGCCCAAGCTTGGCGTAATCATGGTCATAGCTGTTTCCTGTGTGA
AATTGTTATCCGCTCACAATTCCACACAACATACGAGCCGGAAGCATAAAGTGTAAAGCCTGGGGTGCCT
AATGAGTGAGCTAACTCACATTAATTGCGTTGCGCTCACTGCCCGCTTTCCAGTCGGGAAACCTGTCGTG
CCAGCGGATCGACAGTACTAAGCTTGGTGAATTCCCTTATGTGAGTGTAAAAGGCAGGCGAGTTTGTCCC
CAATTGCATCGATGGTACCAGTGAAAGTCTGCAATGAATTCGAGTTGGCGCGCCTGTCATTCTAAATCTC
TCTTTCAGCCTAAAGCTTTTTCCCCGTATCCCCCCAGGTGTCTGCAGGCTCAAAGAGCAGCGAGAAGCGT
TCAGAGGAAAGCGATCCCGTGCCACCTTCCCCGTGCCCGGGCTGTCCCCGCACGCTGCCGGCTCGGGGAT
GCGGGGGGAGCGCCGGACCGGAGCGGAGCCCCGGGCGGCTCGCTGCTGCCCCCTAGCGGGGGAGGGACGT
AATTACATCCCTGGGGGCTTTGGGAGGGGGCTGTCCCCGTGAGCTCCCAGGCGCGCCTGTCATTCTAAAT
CTCTCTTTCAGCCTAAAGCTTTTTCCCCGTATCCCCCCAGGTGTCTGCAGGCTCAAAGAGCAGCGAGAAG
CGTTCAGAGGAAAGCGATCCCGTGCCACCTTCCCCGTGCCCGGGCTGTCCCCGCACGCTGCCGGCTCGGG
GATGCGGGGGGAGCGCCGGACCGGAGCGGAGCCCCGGGCGGCTCGCTGCTGCCCCCTAGCGGGGGAGGGA
CGTAATTACATCCCTGGGGGCTTTGGGGGGGGGCTGTCCCCGTGAGCTCCCAGGCGCGCCAACTCGGTAC
CGTATCGATGTCGACGGTGCGTTTTTATGCTTGTAGTATTGTATAATGTTTTTAAGATCCTAGGGATAAC
AGGGTAATCGGCCGCTACTAGGGACAGGATTGGTGACAGAAAAGCCCCATCCTTAGGCCTCCTCCTTCCT
AGTCTCCTGATATTGGGTCTAACCCCCACCTCCTGTTAGGCAGATTCCTTATCTGGTGACACACCCCCAT
TTCCTGGAGCCATCTCTCTCCTTGCCAGAACCTCTAAGGTTTGCTTACGATGGAGCCAGAGAGGATCCTG
GGAGGGAGAGCTTGGCAGGGGGTGGGAGGGAAGGGGGGGATGCGTGACCTGCCCGGTTCTCAGTGGCCAC
CCTGCGCTACCCTCTCCCAGAACCTGAGCTGCTCTGACGCGGCTGTCTGGTGCGTTTCACTGATCCTGGT
GCTGCAGCTTCCTTACACTTCCCAAGAGGAGAAGCAGTTTGGAAAAACAAAATCAGAATAAGTTGGTCCT
GAGTTCTAACTTTGGCTCTTCACCTTTCTAGTCCCCAATTTATATTGTTCCTCCGTGCGTCAGTTTTACC
TGTGAGATAAGGCCAGTAGCCAGCCCCGTCCTGGCAGGGCTGTGGTGAGGAGGGGGGTGTCCGTGTGGAA
AACTCCCTTTGTGAGAATGGTGCGTCCTAGGTGTTCACCAGGTCGTGGCCGCCTCTACTCCCTTTCTCTT
TCTCCATCCTTCTTTCCTTAAAGAGTCCCCAGTGCTATCTGGGACATATTCCTCCGCCCAGAGCAGGGTC
CCGCTTCCCTAAGGCCCTGCTCTGGGCTTCTGGGTTTGAGTCCTTGGCAAGCCCAGGAGAGGCGCTCAGG
CTTCCCTGTCCCCCTTCCTCGTCCACCATCTCATGCCCCTGGCTCTCCTGCCCCTTCCCTACAGGGGTTC
CTGGCTCTGCTCTCCACCGCGGGAGCTCTGGCCCGTGTCTCAAAATCTCTGATGTTACATTGCACAAGAT
AAAAATATATCATCATGAACAATAAAACTGTCTGCTTACATAAACAGTAATACAAGGGGTGTTATGAGCC
ATATTCAACGGGAAACGTCGAGGCCGCGATTAAATTCCAACATGGATGCTGATTTATATGGGTATAAATG
GGCTCGCGATAATGTCGGGCAATCAGGTGCGACAATCTATCGCTTGTATGGGAAGCCCGATGCGCCAGAG
TTGTTTCTGAAACATGGCAAAGGTAGCGTTGCCAATGATGTTACAGATGAGATGGTCAGACTAAACTGGC
TGACGGAATTTATGCCTCTTCCGACCATCAAGCATTTTATCCGTACTCCTGATGATGCATGGTTACTCAC
CACTGCGATCCCCGGAAAAACAGCATTCCAGGTATTAGAAGAATATCCTGATTCAGGTGAAAATATTGTT
GATGCGCTGGCAGTGTTCCTGCGCCGGTTGCATTCGATTCCTGTTTGTAATTGTCCTTTTAACAGCGATC
GCGTATTTCGTCTCGCTCAGGCGCAATCACGAATGAATAACGGTTTGGTTGATGCGAGTGATTTTGATGA
CGAGCGTAATGGCTGGCCTGTTGAACAAGTCTGGAAAGAAATGCATAAACTTTTGCCATTCTCACCGGAT
TCAGTCGTCACTCATGGTGATTTCTCACTTGATAACCTTATTTTTGACGAGGGGAAATTAATAGGTTGTA
TTGATGTTGGACGAGTCGGAATCGCAGACCGATACCAGGATCTTGCCATCCTATGGAACTGCCTCGGTGA
GTTTTCTCCTTCATTACAGAAACGGCTTTTTCAAAAATATGGTATTGATAATCCTGATATGAATAAATTG
CAGTTTCATTTGATGCTCGATGAGTTTTTCTAATCAGAATTGGTTAATTGGTTGTAACACTGGCAGAGCA
TTACGCTGACTTGACGGGACGGCGCAAGCTCATGACCAAAATCCCTTAACGTGAGTTACGCGTCGTTCCA
CTGAGCGTCAGACGGTATCACTAGTATTACAGAGGTAAGTTATAACAGTCGCCTAACCCAATTGAGGGGA
TAACGCAGGAAAGAACATGTGAGCAAAAGGCCAGCAAAAGGCCAGGAACCGTAAAAAGGCCGCGTTGCTG
GCGTTTTTCCATAGGCTCCGCCCCCCTGACGAGCATCACAAAAATCGACGCTCAAGTCAGAGGTGGCGAA
ACCCGACAGGACTATAAAGATACCAGGCGTTTCCCCCTGGAAGCTCCCTCGTGCGCTCTCCTGTTCCGAC
CCTGCCGCTTACCGGATACCTGTCCGCCTTTCTCCCTTCGGGAAGCGTGGCGCTTTCTCATAGCTCACGC
TGTAGGTATCTCAGTTCGGTGTAGGTCGTTCGCTCCAAGCTGGGCTGTGTGCACGAACCCCCCGTTCAGC
CCGACCGCTGCGCCTTATCCGGTAACTATCGTCTTGAGTCCAACCCGGTAAGACACGACTTATCGCCACT
GGCAGCAGCCACTGGTAACAGGATTAGCAGAGCGAGGTATGTAGGCGGTGCTACAGAGTTCTTGAAGTGG
TGGCCTAACTACGGCTACACTAGAAGAACAGTATTTGGTATCTGCGCTCTGCTGAAGCCAGTTACCTTCG
GAAAAAGAGTTGGTAGCTCTTGATCCGGCAAACAAACCACCGCTGGTAGCGGTGGTTTTTTTGTTTGCAA
GCAGCAGATTACGCGCAGAAAAAAAGGATCTCAAGAAGATCCTTTGATCTTTTCTACGGGGTCTGACGCT
CAGTGGAACGAAAACTCACGTTAAGGGATTTTGGTCATGAGATTATCAAAAAGGATCTTCACCTAGATCC
TTTTAAATTAAAAATGAAGTTTTAAATCAATCTAAAGTATATATGAGTAAACTTGGTCTGACAGTTACCA
ATGCTTAATCAGTGAGGCACCTATCTCAGCGATCTGTCTATTTCGTTCATCCATAGTTGCCTGACTCCCC
GTCGTGTAGATAACTACGATACGGGAGGGCTTACCATCTGGCCCCAGTGCTGCAATGATACCGCGAGACC
CACGCTCACCGGCTCCAGATTTATCAGCAATAAACCAGCCAGCCGGAAGGGCCGAGCGCAGAAGTGGTCC
TGCAACTTTATCCGCCTCCATCCAGTCTATTAATTGTTGCCGGGAAGCTAGAGTAAGTAGTTCGCCAGTT
AATAGTTTGCGCAACGTTGTTGCCATTGCTACAGGCATCGTGGTGTCACGCTCGTCGTTTGGTATGGCTT
CATTCAGCTCCGGTTCCCAACGATCAAGGCGAGTTACATGATCCCCCATGTTGTGCAAAAAAGCGGTTAG
CTCCTTCGGTCCTCCGATCGTTGTCAGAAGTAAGTTGGCCGCAGTGTTATCACTCATGGTTATGGCAGCA
CTGCATAATTCTCTTACTGTCATGCCATCCGTAAGATGCTTTTCTGTGACTGGTGAGTACTCAACCAAGT
CATTCTGAGAATAGTGTATGCGGCGACCGAGTTGCTCTTGCCCGGCGTCAATACGGGATAATACCGCGCC
ACATAGCAGAACTTTAAAAGTGCTCATCATTGGAAAACGTTCTTCGGGGCGAAAACTCTCAAGGATCTTA
CCGCTGTTGAGATCCAGTTCGATGTAACCCACTCGTGCACCCAACTGATCTTCAGCATCTTTTACTTTCA
CCAGCGTTTCTGGGTGAGCAAAAACAGGAAGGCAAAATGCCGCAAAAAAGGGAATAAGGGCGACACGGAA
ATGTTGAATACTCATACTCTTCCTTTTTCAATATTATTGAAGCATTTATCAGGGTTATTGTCTCATGAGC
GGATACATATTTGAATGTATTTAGAAAAATAAACAAATAGGGGTTCCGCGCACATTTCCCCGAAAAGTGC
CACCTAAATTGTAAGCGTTAATATTTTGTTAAAATTCGCGTTAAATTTTTGTTAAATCAGCTCATTTTTT
AACCAATAGGCCGAAATCGGCAAAATCCCTTATAAATCAAAAGAATAGACCGAGATAGGGT
[37 nt withheld, positions 14062-14098]
AAAGAACGTGGACTCCAACGTCAAAGG
[49 nt withheld, positions 14126-14174]
T
[91 nt withheld, positions 14176-14266]
G
[124 nt withheld, positions 14268-14391]
CCCATTCGCCATTCAGGCTGCGCAACTGTTGGGAAGGGCGATCGGTGCGGGCCTCTTCGCTATTACGCCA
GCTGGCGAAAGGGGGATGTGCTGCAAGGCGATTAAGTTGGGTAACGCCAGGGTTTTCCCAGTCACGACGT
TGTAAAACGACGGCCAGTGAGCGCGCGTAATACGACTCACTATAGGGCGAATTGGGTACCGTATCGATGT
CGACGTTAACGCTAGTGATATCAACTTTGTATAGAAAAGTTGGCTCCGAATTTCTCGAGGGCTTGTCGAC
GACGGCGGACTCCGTCGTCAGGATCATGAATTCGACCCAAGTTTGTACAAAAAAGCAGGCTGAACGGCCT
GCCACCATGACCGAGTACAAGCCCACGGTGCGCCTCGCCACCCGCGACGACGTCCCCCGGGCCGTACGCA
CCCTCGCCGCCGCGTTCGCCGACTACCCCGCCACGCGCCACACCGTCGACCCGGACCGCCACATCGAGCG
GGTCACCGAGCTGCAAGAACTCTTCCTCACGCGCGTCGGGCTCGACATCGGCAAGGTGTGGGTCGCGGAC
GACGGCGCCGCGGTGGCGGTCTGGACCACGCCGGAGAGCGTCGAAGCGGGGGCGGTGTTCGCCGAGATCG
GCCCGCGCATGGCCGAGTTGAGCGGTTCCCGGCTGGCCGCGCAGCAACAGATGGAAGGCCTCCTGGCGCC
GCACCGGCCCAAGGAGCCCGCGTGGTTCCTGGCCACCGTCGGCGTCTCGCCCGACCACCAGGGCAAGGGT
CTGGGCAGCGCCGTCGTGCTCCCCGGAGTGGAGGCGGCCGAGCGCGCCGGGGTGCCCGCCTTCCTGGAGA
CCTCCGCGCCCCGCAACCTCCCCTTCTACGAGCGGCTCGGCTTCACCGTCACCGCCGACGTCGAGGTGCC
CGAAGGACCGCGCACCTGGTGCATGACCCGCAAGCCCGGTGCCTGATACCCAGCTTTCTTGTACAAAGTG
GTACGCGTGAATTCACTCCTCAGGTGCAGGCTGCCTATCAGAAGGTGGTGGCTGGTGTGGCCAATGCCCT
GGCTCACAAATACCACTGAGATCTTTTTCCCTCTGCCAAAAATTATGGGGACATCATGAAGCCCCTTGAG
CATCTGACTTCTGGCTAATAAAGGAAATTTATTTTCATTGCAATAGTGTGTTGGAATTTTTTGTGTCTCT
CACTCGGAAGGACATATGGGAGGGCAAATCATTTAAAACATCAGAATGAGTATTTGGTTTAGAGTTTGGC
AACATATGCCCATATGCTGGCTGCCATGAACAAAGGTTGGCTATAAAGAGGTCATCAGTATATGAAACAG
CCCCCTGCTGTCCATTCCTTATTCCATAGAAAAGCCTTGACTTGAGGTTAGATTTTTTTTATATTTTGTT
TTGTGTTATTTTTTTCTTTAACATCCCTAAAATTTTCCTTACATGTTTTACTAGCCAGATTTTTCCTCCT
CTCCTGACTACTCCCAGTCATAGCTGTCCCTCTTCTCTTATGGAGATCCCTCGACCTGCAGCCCAAGCTT
GAATTCTCTAGAATTACCCTGTTATCCCTAGGTTTACCGAGCTCTTATTGGTTTTCAAACTTCATTGACT
GTGCCAAGCTTCTGACCTCTTCTCTTCCTCCCACAGGGCCTCGAGACAATTGCATCGATGGTACCAGTGA
AAGTCTGCAATGAATTCGAGTTGGCGCGCCTGTCATTCTAAATCTCTCTTTCAGCCTAAAGCTTTTTCCC
CGTATCCCCCCAGGTGTCTGCAGGCTCAAAGAGCAGCGAGAAGCGTTCAGAGGAAAGCGATCCCGTGCCA
CCTTCCCCGTGCCCGGGCTGTCCCCGCACGCTGCCGGCTCGGGGATGCGGGGGGAGCGCCGGACCGGAGC
GGAGCCCCGGGCGGCTCGCTGCTGCCCCCTAGCGGGGGAGGGACGTAATTACATCCCTGGGGGCTTTGGG
AGGGGGCTGTCCCCGTGAGCTCCCAGGCGCGCCTGTCATTCTAAATCTCTCTTTCAGCCTAAAGCTTTTT
CCCCGTATCCCCCCAGGTGTCTGCAGGCTCAAAGAGCAGCGAGAAGCGTTCAGAGGAAAGCGATCCCGTG
CCACCTTCCCCGTGCCCGGGCTGTCCCCGCACGCTGCCGGCTCGGGGATGCGGGGGGAGCGCCGGACCGG
AGCGGAGCCCCGGGCGGCTCGCTGCTGCCCCCTAGCGGGGGAGGGACGTAATTACATCCCTGGGGGCTTT
GGGGGGGGGCTGTCCCCGTGAGCTCCCAGGCGCGCCAACTCGGTACCGTATCGATGTCGACGTTAACGCT
AGTGATAT
